LOCUS       Exported 9208 bp ds-DNA circular SYN 15-JUN-2022
DEFINITION  synthetic circular DNA
ACCESSION   .
VERSION     .
KEYWORDS    Puro.Cre empty vector
SOURCE      synthetic DNA construct
  ORGANISM  synthetic DNA construct
REFERENCE   1 (bases 1 to 9208)
  AUTHORS   Kumar MS, Erkeland SJ, Pester RE, Chen CY, Ebert MS, Sharp PA, Jacks
            T
  TITLE     Suppression of non-small cell lung tumor development by the let-7
            microRNA family.
  JOURNAL   Proc Natl Acad Sci U S A. 2008 Feb 28. ():.
  PUBMED    18308936
REFERENCE   2 (bases 1 to 9208)
  AUTHORS   .
  TITLE     Direct Submission
  JOURNAL   Exported Jun 15, 2022 from SnapGene Server 1.1.58
            http://www.snapgene.com
FEATURES             Location/Qualifiers
     source          1..9208
                     /organism="synthetic DNA construct"
                     /mol_type="other DNA"
     primer_bind     192..211
                     /label=mPGK-F
                     /note="Mouse PGK promoter, forward primer"
     CDS             263..283
                     /codon_start=1
                     /product="nuclear localization signal of SV40 (simian virus
                     40) large T antigen"
                     /label=SV40 NLS
                     /translation="PKKKRKV"
     CDS             284..1312
                     /codon_start=1
                     /product="site-specific recombinase"
                     /label=Cre
                     /note="Cre is a site-specific recombinase from
                     bacteriophage P1. Recombination occurs at loxP sequences."
                     /translation="SNLLTVHQNLPALPVDATSDEVRKNLMDMFRDRQAFSEHTWKMLL
                     SVCRSWAAWCKLNNRKWFPAEPEDVRDYLLYLQARGLAVKTIQQHLGQLNMLHRRSGLP
                     RPSDSNAVSLVMRRIRKENVDAGERAKQALAFERTDFDQVRSLMENSDRCQDIRNLAFL
                     GIAYNTLLRIAEIARIRVKDISRTDGGRMLIHIGRTKTLVSTAGVEKALSLGVTKLVER
                     WISVSGVADDPNNYLFCRVRKNGVAAPSATSQLSTRALEGIFEATHRLIYGAKDDSGQR
                     YLAWSGHSARVGAARDMARAGVSIPEIMQAGGWTNVNIVMNYIRNLDSETGAMVRLLED
                     GD"
     misc_feature    1368..1956
                     /label=WPRE
                     /note="woodchuck hepatitis virus posttranscriptional
                     regulatory element"
     primer_bind     complement(1421..1441)
                     /label=WPRE-R
                     /note="WPRE, reverse primer"
     CDS             complement(1839..1850)
                     /codon_start=1
                     /product="Factor Xa recognition and cleavage site"
                     /label=Factor Xa site
                     /translation="IEGR"
     primer_bind     complement(1959..1975)
                     /label=KS primer
                     /note="common sequencing primer, one of multiple similar
                     variants"
     primer_bind     complement(1960..1976)
                     /label=pBluescriptKS
                     /note="For pBluescript vector"
     LTR             2485..2665
                     /label=5' LTR (truncated)
                     /note="truncated 5' long terminal repeat (LTR) from HIV-1"
     rep_origin      complement(2727..3315)
                     /direction=LEFT
                     /label=ori
                     /note="high-copy-number ColE1/pMB1/pBR322/pUC origin of
                     replication"
     primer_bind     complement(2807..2826)
                     /label=pBR322ori-F
                     /note="pBR322 origin, forward primer"
     CDS             complement(3486..4346)
                     /codon_start=1
                     /gene="bla"
                     /product="beta-lactamase"
                     /label=AmpR
                     /note="confers resistance to ampicillin, carbenicillin, and
                     related antibiotics"
                     /translation="MSIQHFRVALIPFFAAFCLPVFAHPETLVKVKDAEDQLGARVGYI
                     ELDLNSGKILESFRPEERFPMMSTFKVLLCGAVLSRIDAGQEQLGRRIHYSQNDLVEYS
                     PVTEKHLTDGMTVRELCSAAITMSDNTAANLLLTTIGGPKELTAFLHNMGDHVTRLDRW
                     EPELNEAIPNDERDTTMPVAMATTLRKLLTGELLTLASRQQLIDWMEADKVAGPLLRSA
                     LPAGWFIADKSGAGERGSRGIIAALGPDGKPSRIVVIYTTGSQATMDERNRQIAEIGAS
                     LIKHW"
     primer_bind     4109..4128
                     /label=Amp-R
                     /note="Ampicillin resistance gene, reverse primer"
     promoter        complement(4347..4451)
                     /gene="bla"
                     /label=AmpR promoter
     primer_bind     complement(4526..4545)
                     /label=pRS-marker
                     /note="pRS vectors, use to sequence yeast selectable
                     marker"
     enhancer        4717..5096
                     /label=CMV enhancer
                     /note="human cytomegalovirus immediate early enhancer"
     promoter        5098..5296
                     /label=CMV promoter
                     /note="human cytomegalovirus (CMV) immediate early
                     promoter"
     primer_bind     5251..5271
                     /label=CMV-F
                     /note="Human CMV immediate early promoter, forward primer"
     LTR             5314..5494
                     /label=5' LTR (truncated)
                     /note="truncated 5' long terminal repeat (LTR) from HIV-1"
     misc_feature    5541..5666
                     /label=HIV-1 Psi
                     /note="packaging signal of human immunodeficiency virus
                     type 1"
     misc_feature    6163..6396
                     /label=RRE
                     /note="The Rev response element (RRE) of HIV-1 allows for
                     Rev-dependent mRNA export from the nucleus to the
                     cytoplasm."
     CDS             6581..6625
                     /codon_start=1
                     /product="antigenic peptide corresponding to amino acids
                     655 to 669 of the HIV envelope protein gp41 (Lutje Hulsik
                     et al., 2013)"
                     /label=gp41 peptide
                     /note="recognized by the 2H10 single-chain llama nanobody"
                     /translation="KNEQELLELDKWASL"
     misc_feature    6923..7040
                     /label=cPPT/CTS
                     /note="central polypurine tract and central termination
                     sequence of HIV-1"
     promoter        7109..8320
                     /label=UbC promoter
                     /note="human ubiquitin C promoter"
     primer_bind     8157..8176
                     /label=hUBCpro-F
                     /note="Human Ubiquitin C (UbC) promoter, forward primer"
     CDS             8347..8946
                     /codon_start=1
                     /gene="pac from Streptomyces alboniger"
                     /product="puromycin N-acetyltransferase"
                     /label=PuroR
                     /note="confers resistance to puromycin"
                     /translation="MTEYKPTVRLATRDDVPRAVRTLAAAFADYPATRHTVDPDRHIER
                     VTELQELFLTRVGLDIGKVWVADDGAAVAVWTTPESVEAGAVFAEIGPRMAELSGSRLA
                     AQQQMEGLLAPHRPKEPAWFLATVGVSPDHQGKGLGSAVVLPGVEAAERAGVPAFLETS
                     APRNLPFYERLGFTVTADVEVPEGPRTWCMTRKPGA"
     primer_bind     complement(8347..8366)
                     /label=Puro-R
                     /note="Puromycin resistance gene, reverse primer. Also
                     called puro-variant-R"
     primer_bind     8843..8863
                     /label=Puro-F
                     /note="Puromycin resistance gene, forward primer"
     primer_bind     complement(9003..9026)
                     /label=MSCV-rev
                     /note="Murine stem cell virus, reverse primer"
ORIGIN
        1 tctcactagt ctcgtgcaga tggacagcac cgctgagcaa tggaagcggg taggcctttg
       61 gggcagcggc caatagcagc tttgctcctt cgctttctgg gctcagaggc tgggaagggg
      121 tgggtccggg ggcgggctca ggggcgggct caggggcggg gcgggcgccc gaaggtcctc
      181 cggaggcccg gcattctgca cgcttcaaaa gcgcacgtct gccgcgctgt tctcctcttc
      241 ctcatctccg ggacccggga tgcccaagaa gaagaggaag gtgtccaatt tactgaccgt
      301 acaccaaaat ttgcctgcat taccggtcga tgcaacgagt gatgaggttc gcaagaacct
      361 gatggacatg ttcagggatc gccaggcgtt ttctgagcat acctggaaaa tgcttctgtc
      421 cgtttgccgg tcgtgggcgg catggtgcaa gttgaataac cggaaatggt ttcccgcaga
      481 acctgaagat gttcgcgatt atcttctata tcttcaggcg cgcggtctgg cagtaaaaac
      541 tatccagcaa catttgggcc agctaaacat gcttcatcgt cggtccgggc tgccacgacc
      601 aagtgacagc aatgctgttt cactggttat gcggcggatc cgaaaagaaa acgttgatgc
      661 cggtgaacgt gcaaaacagg ctctagcgtt cgaacgcact gatttcgacc aggttcgttc
      721 actcatggaa aatagcgatc gctgccagga tatacgtaat ctggcatttc tggggattgc
      781 ttataacacc ctgttacgta tagccgaaat tgccaggatc agggttaaag atatctcacg
      841 tactgacggt gggagaatgt taatccatat tggcagaacg aaaacgctgg ttagcaccgc
      901 aggtgtagag aaggcactta gcctgggggt aactaaactg gtcgagcgat ggatttccgt
      961 ctctggtgta gctgatgatc cgaataacta cctgttttgc cgggtcagaa aaaatggtgt
     1021 tgccgcgcca tctgccacca gccagctatc aactcgcgcc ctggaaggga tttttgaagc
     1081 aactcatcga ttgatttacg gcgctaagga tgactctggt cagagatacc tggcctggtc
     1141 tggacacagt gcccgtgtcg gagccgcgcg agatatggcc cgcgctggag tttcaatacc
     1201 ggagatcatg caagctggtg gctggaccaa tgtaaatatt gtcatgaact atatccgtaa
     1261 cctggatagt gaaacagggg caatggtgcg cctgctggaa gatggcgatt agccatgttt
     1321 aagggttccg gttccactag gtacaattcg atatcaagct tatcgataat caacctctgg
     1381 attacaaaat ttgtgaaaga ttgactggta ttcttaacta tgttgctcct tttacgctat
     1441 gtggatacgc tgctttaatg cctttgtatc atgctattgc ttcccgtatg gctttcattt
     1501 tctcctcctt gtataaatcc tggttgctgt ctctttatga ggagttgtgg cccgttgtca
     1561 ggcaacgtgg cgtggtgtgc actgtgtttg ctgacgcaac ccccactggt tggggcattg
     1621 ccaccacctg tcagctcctt tccgggactt tcgctttccc cctccctatt gccacggcgg
     1681 aactcatcgc cgcctgcctt gcccgctgct ggacaggggc tcggctgttg ggcactgaca
     1741 attccgtggt gttgtcgggg aaatcatcgt cctttccttg gctgctcgcc tgtgttgcca
     1801 cctggattct gcgcgggacg tccttctgct acgtcccttc ggccctcaat ccagcggacc
     1861 ttccttcccg cggcctgctg ccggctctgc ggcctcttcc gcgtcttcgc cttcgccctc
     1921 agacgagtcg gatctccctt tgggccgcct ccccgcatcg ataccgtcga cctcgatcga
     1981 gacctagaaa aacatggagc aatcacaagt agcaatacag cagctaccaa tgctgattgt
     2041 gcctggctag aagcacaaga ggaggaggag gtgggttttc cagtcacacc tcaggtacct
     2101 ttaagaccaa tgacttacaa ggcagctgta gatcttagcc actttttaaa agaaaagggg
     2161 ggactggaag ggctaattca ctcccaacga agacaagata tccttgatct gtggatctac
     2221 cacacacaag gctacttccc tgattggcag aactacacac cagggccagg gatcagatat
     2281 ccactgacct ttggatggtg ctacaagcta gtaccagttg agcaagagaa ggtagaagaa
     2341 gccaatgaag gagagaacac ccgcttgtta caccctgtga gcctgcatgg gatggatgac
     2401 ccggagagag aagtattaga gtggaggttt gacagccgcc tagcatttca tcacatggcc
     2461 cgagagctgc atccggactg tactgggtct ctctggttag accagatctg agcctgggag
     2521 ctctctggct aactagggaa cccactgctt aagcctcaat aaagcttgcc ttgagtgctt
     2581 caagtagtgt gtgcccgtct gttgtgtgac tctggtaact agagatccct cagacccttt
     2641 tagtcagtgt ggaaaatctc tagcagcatg tgagcaaaag gccagcaaaa ggccaggaac
     2701 cgtaaaaagg ccgcgttgct ggcgtttttc cataggctcc gcccccctga cgagcatcac
     2761 aaaaatcgac gctcaagtca gaggtggcga aacccgacag gactataaag ataccaggcg
     2821 tttccccctg gaagctccct cgtgcgctct cctgttccga ccctgccgct taccggatac
     2881 ctgtccgcct ttctcccttc gggaagcgtg gcgctttctc atagctcacg ctgtaggtat
     2941 ctcagttcgg tgtaggtcgt tcgctccaag ctgggctgtg tgcacgaacc ccccgttcag
     3001 cccgaccgct gcgccttatc cggtaactat cgtcttgagt ccaacccggt aagacacgac
     3061 ttatcgccac tggcagcagc cactggtaac aggattagca gagcgaggta tgtaggcggt
     3121 gctacagagt tcttgaagtg gtggcctaac tacggctaca ctagaagaac agtatttggt
     3181 atctgcgctc tgctgaagcc agttaccttc ggaaaaagag ttggtagctc ttgatccggc
     3241 aaacaaacca ccgctggtag cggtggtttt tttgtttgca agcagcagat tacgcgcaga
     3301 aaaaaaggat ctcaagaaga tcctttgatc ttttctacgg ggtctgacgc tcagtggaac
     3361 gaaaactcac gttaagggat tttggtcatg agattatcaa aaaggatctt cacctagatc
     3421 cttttaaatt aaaaatgaag ttttaaatca atctaaagta tatatgagta aacttggtct
     3481 gacagttacc aatgcttaat cagtgaggca cctatctcag cgatctgtct atttcgttca
     3541 tccatagttg cctgactccc cgtcgtgtag ataactacga tacgggaggg cttaccatct
     3601 ggccccagtg ctgcaatgat accgcgagac ccacgctcac cggctccaga tttatcagca
     3661 ataaaccagc cagccggaag ggccgagcgc agaagtggtc ctgcaacttt atccgcctcc
     3721 atccagtcta ttaattgttg ccgggaagct agagtaagta gttcgccagt taatagtttg
     3781 cgcaacgttg ttgccattgc tacaggcatc gtggtgtcac gctcgtcgtt tggtatggct
     3841 tcattcagct ccggttccca acgatcaagg cgagttacat gatcccccat gttgtgcaaa
     3901 aaagcggtta gctccttcgg tcctccgatc gttgtcagaa gtaagttggc cgcagtgtta
     3961 tcactcatgg ttatggcagc actgcataat tctcttactg tcatgccatc cgtaagatgc
     4021 ttttctgtga ctggtgagta ctcaaccaag tcattctgag aatagtgtat gcggcgaccg
     4081 agttgctctt gcccggcgtc aatacgggat aataccgcgc cacatagcag aactttaaaa
     4141 gtgctcatca ttggaaaacg ttcttcgggg cgaaaactct caaggatctt accgctgttg
     4201 agatccagtt cgatgtaacc cactcgtgca cccaactgat cttcagcatc ttttactttc
     4261 accagcgttt ctgggtgagc aaaaacagga aggcaaaatg ccgcaaaaaa gggaataagg
     4321 gcgacacgga aatgttgaat actcatactc ttcctttttc aatattattg aagcatttat
     4381 cagggttatt gtctcatgag cggatacata tttgaatgta tttagaaaaa taaacaaata
     4441 ggggttccgc gcacatttcc ccgaaaagtg ccacctgacg tcgacggatc gggagatctc
     4501 ccgatcccct atggtgcact ctcagtacaa tctgctctga tgccgcatag ttaagccagt
     4561 atctgctccc tgcttgtgtg ttggaggtcg ctgagtagtg cgcgagcaaa atttaagcta
     4621 caacaaggca aggcttgacc gacaattgca tgaagaatct gcttagggtt aggcgttttg
     4681 cgctgcttcg cgatgtacgg gccagatata cgcgttgaca ttgattattg actagttatt
     4741 aatagtaatc aattacgggg tcattagttc atagcccata tatggagttc cgcgttacat
     4801 aacttacggt aaatggcccg cctggctgac cgcccaacga cccccgccca ttgacgtcaa
     4861 taatgacgta tgttcccata gtaacgccaa tagggacttt ccattgacgt caatgggtgg
     4921 agtatttacg gtaaactgcc cacttggcag tacatcaagt gtatcatatg ccaagtacgc
     4981 cccctattga cgtcaatgac ggtaaatggc ccgcctggca ttatgcccag tacatgacct
     5041 tatgggactt tcctacttgg cagtacatct acgtattagt catcgctatt accatggtga
     5101 tgcggttttg gcagtacatc aatgggcgtg gatagcggtt tgactcacgg ggatttccaa
     5161 gtctccaccc cattgacgtc aatgggagtt tgttttggca ccaaaatcaa cgggactttc
     5221 caaaatgtcg taacaactcc gccccattga cgcaaatggg cggtaggcgt gtacggtggg
     5281 aggtctatat aagcagcgcg ttttgcctgt actgggtctc tctggttaga ccagatctga
     5341 gcctgggagc tctctggcta actagggaac ccactgctta agcctcaata aagcttgcct
     5401 tgagtgcttc aagtagtgtg tgcccgtctg ttgtgtgact ctggtaacta gagatccctc
     5461 agaccctttt agtcagtgtg gaaaatctct agcagtggcg cccgaacagg gacttgaaag
     5521 cgaaagggaa accagaggag ctctctcgac gcaggactcg gcttgctgaa gcgcgcacgg
     5581 caagaggcga ggggcggcga ctggtgagta cgccaaaaat tttgactagc ggaggctaga
     5641 aggagagaga tgggtgcgag agcgtcagta ttaagcgggg gagaattaga tcgcgatggg
     5701 aaaaaattcg gttaaggcca gggggaaaga aaaaatataa attaaaacat atagtatggg
     5761 caagcaggga gctagaacga ttcgcagtta atcctggcct gttagaaaca tcagaaggct
     5821 gtagacaaat actgggacag ctacaaccat cccttcagac aggatcagaa gaacttagat
     5881 cattatataa tacagtagca accctctatt gtgtgcatca aaggatagag ataaaagaca
     5941 ccaaggaagc tttagacaag atagaggaag agcaaaacaa aagtaagacc accgcacagc
     6001 aagcggccgg ccgctgatct tcagacctgg aggaggagat atgagggaca attggagaag
     6061 tgaattatat aaatataaag tagtaaaaat tgaaccatta ggagtagcac ccaccaaggc
     6121 aaagagaaga gtggtgcaga gagaaaaaag agcagtggga ataggagctt tgttccttgg
     6181 gttcttggga gcagcaggaa gcactatggg cgcagcgtca atgacgctga cggtacaggc
     6241 cagacaatta ttgtctggta tagtgcagca gcagaacaat ttgctgaggg ctattgaggc
     6301 gcaacagcat ctgttgcaac tcacagtctg gggcatcaag cagctccagg caagaatcct
     6361 ggctgtggaa agatacctaa aggatcaaca gctcctgggg atttggggtt gctctggaaa
     6421 actcatttgc accactgctg tgccttggaa tgctagttgg agtaataaat ctctggaaca
     6481 gatttggaat cacacgacct ggatggagtg ggacagagaa attaacaatt acacaagctt
     6541 aatacactcc ttaattgaag aatcgcaaaa ccagcaagaa aagaatgaac aagaattatt
     6601 ggaattagat aaatgggcaa gtttgtggaa ttggtttaac ataacaaatt ggctgtggta
     6661 tataaaatta ttcataatga tagtaggagg cttggtaggt ttaagaatag tttttgctgt
     6721 actttctata gtgaatagag ttaggcaggg atattcacca ttatcgtttc agacccacct
     6781 cccaaccccg aggggacccg acaggcccga aggaatagaa gaagaaggtg gagagagaga
     6841 cagagacaga tccattcgat tagtgaacgg atcggcactg cgtgcgccaa ttctgcagac
     6901 aaatggcagt attcatccac aattttaaaa gaaaaggggg gattgggggg tacagtgcag
     6961 gggaaagaat agtagacata atagcaacag acatacaaac taaagaatta caaaaacaaa
     7021 ttacaaaaat tcaaaatttt cgggtttatt acagggacag cagagatcca gtttggttag
     7081 taccgggccc gctctagacg gttgatctgg cctccgcgcc gggttttggc gcctcccgcg
     7141 ggcgcccccc tcctcacggc gagcgctgcc acgtcagacg aagggcgcag cgagcgtcct
     7201 gatccttccg cccggacgct caggacagcg gcccgctgct cataagactc ggccttagaa
     7261 ccccagtatc agcagaagga cattttagga cgggacttgg gtgactctag ggcactggtt
     7321 ttctttccag agagcggaac aggcgaggaa aagtagtccc ttctcggcga ttctgcggag
     7381 ggatctccgt ggggcggtga acgccgatga ttatataagg acgcgccggg tgtggcacag
     7441 ctagttccgt cgcagccggg atttgggtcg cggttcttgt ttgtggatcg ctgtgatcgt
     7501 cacttggtga gtagcgggct gctgggctgg ccggggcttt cgtggccgcc gggccgctcg
     7561 gtgggacgga agcgtgtgga gagaccgcca agggctgtag tctgggtccg cgagcaaggt
     7621 tgccctgaac tgggggttgg ggggagcgca gcaaaatggc ggctgttccc gagtcttgaa
     7681 tggaagacgc ttgtgaggcg ggctgtgagg tcgttgaaac aaggtggggg gcatggtggg
     7741 cggcaagaac ccaaggtctt gaggccttcg ctaatgcggg aaagctctta ttcgggtgag
     7801 atgggctggg gcaccatctg gggaccctga cgtgaagttt gtcactgact ggagaactcg
     7861 gtttgtcgtc tgttgcgggg gcggcagtta tggcggtgcc gttgggcagt gcacccgtac
     7921 ctttgggagc gcgcgccctc gtcgtgtcgt gacgtcaccc gttctgttgg cttataatgc
     7981 agggtggggc cacctgccgg taggtgtgcg gtaggctttt ctccgtcgca ggacgcaggg
     8041 ttcgggccta gggtaggctc tcctgaatcg acaggcgccg gacctctggt gaggggaggg
     8101 ataagtgagg cgtcagtttc tttggtcggt tttatgtacc tatcttctta agtagctgaa
     8161 gctccggttt tgaactatgc gctcggggtt ggcgagtgtg ttttgtgaag ttttttaggc
     8221 accttttgaa atgtaatcat ttgggtcaat atgtaatttt cagtgttaga ctagtaaatt
     8281 gtccgctaaa ttctggccgt ttttggcttt tttgttagac gaagctaacg cgctagcaaa
     8341 gaattcatga ccgagtacaa gcccacggtg cgcctcgcca cccgcgacga cgtccccagg
     8401 gccgtacgca ccctcgccgc cgcgttcgcc gactaccccg ccacgcgcca caccgtcgat
     8461 ccggaccgcc acatcgagcg ggtcaccgag ctgcaagaac tcttcctcac gcgcgtcggg
     8521 ctcgacatcg gcaaggtgtg ggtcgcggac gacggcgccg cggtggcggt ctggaccacg
     8581 ccggagagcg tcgaagcggg ggcggtgttc gccgagatcg gcccgcgcat ggccgagttg
     8641 agcggttccc ggctggccgc gcagcaacag atggaaggcc tcctggcgcc gcaccggccc
     8701 aaggagcccg cgtggttcct ggccaccgtc ggcgtctcgc ccgaccacca gggcaagggt
     8761 ctgggcagcg ccgtcgtgct ccccggagtg gaggcggccg agcgcgccgg ggtgcccgcc
     8821 ttcctggaga cctccgcgcc ccgcaacctc cccttctacg agcggctcgg cttcaccgtc
     8881 accgccgacg tcgaggtgcc cgaaggaccg cgcacctggt gcatgacccg caagcccggt
     8941 gcctgactcg agcggccgca ttctaccggg taggggaggc gcttttccca aggcagtctg
     9001 gagcatgcgc tttagcagcc ccgctgggca cttggcgcta cacaagtggc ctctggcctc
     9061 gcacacattc cacatccacc ggtaggcgcc aaccggctcc gttctttggt ggccccttcg
     9121 cgccaccttc tactcctccc ctagtcagga agttcccccc cgccccgcag ctcgcgtcgt
     9181 gcaggacgtg acaaatggaa gtagcacg
//
