[The description below was written by a language model from this plasmid's Addgene catalogue record and the feature table of its GenBank file.]
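Description:
Puro.Cre empty vector is an HIV-1-based lentiviral transfer plasmid of about 9.2 kb that delivers two expression cassettes to mammalian cells: a puromycin resistance gene and Cre recombinase. It is maintained in E. coli through a high-copy ColE1/pUC-type origin and a beta-lactamase gene conferring ampicillin resistance. The record lists a recombination-deficient strain (Stbl3) for propagation, as is common for plasmids with repeated LTR sequences.

The viral genome is transcribed from a CMV enhancer/promoter fused to a truncated HIV-1 5' LTR. This is followed by the Psi packaging signal, the Rev response element for Rev-dependent nuclear export, and the cPPT/CTS, which aids nuclear import of the reverse-transcribed genome. Downstream, the human ubiquitin C promoter drives puromycin N-acetyltransferase, which the depositor introduced in place of luciferase in a parental UbC.Luciferase.PGK.Cre vector. According to the catalogue entry, a mouse PGK promoter then drives Cre. The feature table marks this promoter only by a primer site, but it does show the Cre coding sequence fused at its N-terminus to an SV40 nuclear localization signal. A WPRE follows to enhance transcript stability and expression, and a second truncated LTR annotation closes the viral unit.

Virus production requires separate packaging and envelope plasmids, and the depositor suggests a gag/pol helper and a VSV-G construct. Transduced cells can be selected with puromycin while Cre recombines loxP-flanked alleles. The "empty vector" name suggests that it is a control or a parent for derivatives carrying further inserts, although the record does not define an insertion site. The associated publication concerns let-7 microRNAs in lung tumour development.
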