Addgene plasmid #17408: Puro.Cre empty vector
Purpose: Lentiviral expression of Cre from the mouse PGK promoter
Depositing lab: Tyler Jacks. Depositing organization: Massachusetts Institute of Technology. Publication: Suppression of non-small cell lung tumor development by the let-7 microRNA family. Kumar MS, Erkeland SJ, Pester RE, Chen CY, Ebert MS, Sharp PA, Jacks T. Proc Natl Acad Sci U S A. 2008 Mar 11;105(10):3903-8. doi: 10.1073/pnas.0712321105 PubMed 18308936.
Backbone
  Vector backbone: Puro.Cre
  Backbone manufacturer: Jacks Lab
  Backbone size w/o insert (bp): 9200
  Vector type: Mammalian Expression, Lentiviral, Cre/Lox
  Selectable markers: Puromycin
  Backbone size (bp): 9200
Growth in bacteria
  Bacterial resistance: Ampicillin, 100 μg/mL
  Growth temperature: 37°C
  Growth strain: Stbl3
  Copy number: Unknown
Gene/Insert
  Gene/Insert name: Cre
  Promoter: mouse PGK
  Cloning method: Restriction Enzyme; 5′ cloning site na (unknown if destroyed); 3′ cloning site na (unknown if destroyed)
  Sequencing primers: 5′ n/a; 3′ MSCV rev
Resource information
  A portion of this plasmid was derived from a plasmid made by: UbC.Luciferase.PGK.Cre was a kind gift of M. Dupage
Terms and licenses: Academic/Nonprofit Terms; Industry Terms: Not Available to Industry
Depositor comments: Puro.Cre was initially generated by amplification of PuroR from MSCV.Puro (Clontech) with PuroF (5’-CGCTGCGCCGAATTCATGACCGAGTACAAGCCCACG-3’) and PuroR (5’-TAAGCGGCCGCTCGAGTCAGGCACCGGGCTTGCGGGTC-3’), digestion with EcoRI and NotI and cloning into UbC.Luciferase.PGK.Cre to generate Puro.Cre. For lentiviral packaging, you can use pCMV-delta-8.2 (Addgene #8455) and pCMV-VSV-G (Addgene #8454).
How to cite: Puro.Cre empty vector was a gift from Tyler Jacks (Addgene plasmid # 17408 ; http://n2t.net/addgene:17408 ; RRID:Addgene_17408)
