>Addgene plasmid #17408 | Puro.Cre empty vector | addgene partial sequence | sequence record 42264 | MSCV-rev 5'-CAGCGGGGCTGCTAAAGCGCATGC-3'
GCCTCCCCTACCCGGTAGAATGCGGCCGCTCGAGTCAGGCACCGGGCTTGCGGGTCATGCACCAGGTGCG
CGGTCCTTCGGGCACCTCGACGTCGGCGGTGACGGTGAAGCCGAGCCGCTCGTAGAAGGGGAGGTTGCGG
GGCGCGGAGGTCTCCAGGAAGGCGGGCACCCCGGCGCGCTCGGCCGCCTCCACTCCGGGGAGCACGACGG
CGCTGCCCAGACCCTTGCCCTGGTGGTCGGGCGAGACGCCGACGGTGGCCAGGAACCACGCGGGCTCCTT
GGGCCGGTGCGGCGCCAGGAGGCCTTCCATCTGTTGCTGCGCGGCCAGCCGGGAACCGCTCAACTCGGCC
ATGCGCGGGCCGATCTCGGCGAACACCGCCCCCGCTTCGACGCTCTCCGGCGTGGTCCAGACCGCCACCG
CGGCGCCGTCGTCCGCGAC
